>Addgene plasmid #86968 | pPD2cX | addgene full sequence | sequence record 173869 | Addgene NGS Result
TTCTTGAAGACGAAAGGGCCTCGTGATACGCCTATTTTTATAGGTTAATGTCATGATAATAATGGTTTCT
TAGACGTCAGGTGGCACTTTTCGGGGAAATGTGCGCGGAACCCCTATTTGTTTATTTTTCTAAATACATT
CAAATATGTATCCGCTCATGAGACAATAACCCTGATAAATGCTTCAATAATATTGAAAAAGGAAGAGTAT
GAGTATTCAACATTTCCGTGTCGCCCTTATTCCCTTTTTTGCGGCATTTTGCCTTCCTGTTTTTGCTCAC
CCAGAAACGCTGGTGAAAGTAAAAGATGCTGAAGATCAGTTGGGTGCACGAGTGGGTTACATCGAACTGG
ATCTCAACAGCGGTAAGATCCTTGAGAGTTTTCGCCCCGAAGAACGTTTTCCAATGATGAGCACTTTTAA
AGTTCTGCTATGTGGCGCGGTATTATCCCGTGTTGACGCCGGGCAAGAGCAACTCGGTCGCCGCATACAC
TATTCTCAGAATGACTTGGTTGAGTACTCACCAGTCACAGAAAAGCATCTTACGGATGGCATGACAGTAA
GAGAATTATGCAGTGCTGCCATAACCATGAGTGATAACACTGCGGCCAACTTACTTCTGACAACGATCGG
AGGACCGAAGGAGCTAACCGCTTTTTTGCACAACATGGGGGATCATGTAACTCGCCTTGATCGTTGGGAA
CCGGAGCTGAATGAAGCCATACCAAACGACGAGCGTGACACCACGATGCCTGCAGCAATGGCAACAACGT
TGCGCAAACTATTAACTGGCGAACTACTTACTCTAGCTTCCCGGCAACAATTAATAGACTGGATGGAGGC
GGATAAAGTTGCAGGACCACTTCTGCGCTCGGCCCTTCCGGCTGGCTGGTTTATTGCTGATAAATCTGGA
GCCGGTGAGCGTGGGTCTCGCGGTATCATTGCAGCACTGGGGCCAGATGGTAAGCCCTCCCGTATCGTAG
TTATCTACACGACGGGGAGTCAGGCAACTATGGATGAACGAAATAGACAGATCGCTGAGATAGGTGCCTC
ACTGATTAAGCATTGGTAACTGTCAGACCAAGTTTACTCATATATACTTTAGATTGATTTAAAACTTCAT
TTTTAATTTAAAAGGATCTAGGTGAAGATCCTTTTTGATAATCTCATGACCAAAATCCCTTAACGTGAGT
TTTCGTTCCACTGAGCGTCAGACCCCGTAGAAAAGATCAAAGGATCTTCTTGAGATCCTTTTTTTCTGCG
CGTAATCTGCTGCTTGCAAACAAAAAAACCACCGCTACCAGCGGTGGTTTGTTTGCCGGATCAAGAGCTA
CCAACTCTTTTTCCGAAGGTAACTGGCTTCAGCAGAGCGCAGATACCAAATACTGTCCTTCTAGTGTAGC
CGTAGTTAGGCCACCACTTCAAGAACTCTGTAGCACCGCCTACATACCTCGCTCTGCTAATCCTGTTACC
AGTGGCTGCTGCCAGTGGCGATAAGTCGTGTCTTACCGGGTTGGACTCAAGACGATAGTTACCGGATAAG
GCGCAGCGGTCGGGCTGAACGGGGGGTTCGTGCACACAGCCCAGCTTGGAGCGAACGACCTACACCGAAC
TGAGATACCTACAGCGTGAGCTATGAGAAAGCGCCACGCTTCCCGAAGGGAGAAAGGCGGACAGGTATCC
GGTAAGCGGCAGGGTCGGAACAGGAGAGCGCACGAGGGAGCTTCCAGGGGGAAACGCCTGGTATCTTTAT
AGTCCTGTCGGGTTTCGCCACCTCTGACTTGAGCGTCGATTTTTGTGATGCTCGTCAGGGGGGCGGAGCC
TATGGAAAAACGCCAGCAACGCGGCCTTTTTACGGTTCCTGGCCTTTTGCTGGCCTTTTGCTCACATGTT
CTTTCCTGCGTTATCCCCTGATTCTGTGGATAACCGTATTACCGCCTTTGAGTGAGCTGATACCGCTCGC
CGCAGCCGAACGACCGAGCGCAGCGAGTCAGTGAGCGAGGAAGCGGTTGAGCGCCTGATGCGGTATTTTC
TCCTTACGCATCTGTGCGGTATTTCACACCGCAATGGTGCACTCTCAGTACAATCTGCTCTGATGCCGCA
TAGTTAAGCCAGTATACACTCCGCTATCGCTACGTGACTGGGTCATGGCTGCGCCCCGACACCCGCCAAC
ACCCGCTGACGCGCCCTGACGGGCTTGTCTGCTCCCGGCATCCGCTTACAGACAAGCTGTGACCGTCTCC
GGGAGCTGCATGTGTCAGAGGTTTTCACCGTCATCACCGAAACGCGCGAGGCAGCTGCGGTAAAGCTCAT
CAGCGTGGTCGTGAAGCGATTCACAGATGTCTGCCTGTTCATCCGCGTCCAGCTCGTTGAGTTTCTCCAG
AAGCGTTAATGTCTGGCTTCTGATAAAGCGGGCCATGTTAAGGGCGGTTTTTTCCTGTTTGGTCACTGAT
GCCTCCGTGTAAGGGGGATTTCTGTTCATGGGGGTAATGATACCGATGAAACGAGAGAGGATGCTCACGA
TACGGGTTACTGATGATGAACATGCCCGGTTACTGGAACGTTGTGAGGGTAAACAACTGGCGGTATGGAT
GCGGCGGGACCAGAGAAAAATCACTCAGGGTCAATGCCAGCGCTTCGTTAATACAGATGTAGGTGTTCCA
CAGGGTAGCCAGCAGCATCCTGCGATGCAGATCCGGAACATAATGGTGCAGGGCGCTGACTTCCGCGTTT
CCAGACTTTACGAAACACGGAAACCGAAGACCATTCATGTTGTTGCTCAGGTCGCAGACGTTTTGCAGCA
GCAGTCGCTTCACGTTCGCTCGCGTATCGGTGATTCATTCTGCTAACCAGTAAGGCAACCCCGCCAGCCT
AGCCGGGTCCTCAACGACAGGAGCACGATCATGCGCACCCGTGGCCAGGACCCAACGCTGCCCGAGATGC
GCCGCGTGCGGCTGCTGGAGATGGCGGACGCGATGGATATGTTCTGCCAAGGGTTGGTTTGCGCATTCAC
AGTTCTCCGCAAGAATTGATTGGCTCCAATTCTTGGAGTGGTGAATCCGTTAGCGAGGTGCCGCCGGCTT
CCATTCAGGTCGAGGTGGCCCGGCTCCATGCACCGCGACGCAACGCGGGGAGGCAGACAAGGTATAGGGC
GGCGCCTACAATCCATGCCAACCCGTTCCATGTGCTCGCCGAGGCGGCATAAATCGCCGTGACGATCAGC
GGTCCAATGATCGAAGTTAGGCTGGTAAGAGCCGCGAGCGATCCTTGAAGCTGTCCCTGATGGTCGTCAT
CTACCTGCCTGGACAGCATGGCCTGCAACGCGGGCATCCCGATGCCGCCGGAAGCGAGAAGAATCATAAT
GGGGAAGGCCATCCAGCCTCGCGTCGCGAACGCCAGCAAGACGTAGCCCAGCGCGTCGGCCGCCATGCCG
GCGATAATGGCCTGCTTCTCGCCGAAACGTTTGGTGGCGGGACCAGTGACGAAGGCTTGAGCGAGGGCGT
GCAAGATTCCGAATACCGCAAGCGACAGGCCGATCATCGTCGCGCTCCAGCGAAAGCGGTCCTCGCCGAA
AATGACCCAGAGCGCTGCCGGCACCTGTCCTACGAGTTGCATGATAAAGAAGACAGTCATAAGTGCGGCG
ACGATAGTCATGCCCCGCGCCCACCGGAAGGAGCTGACTGGGTTGAAGGCTCTCAAGGGCATCGGTCGAG
ATCCCGGTGCCTAATGAGTGAGCTAACTTACATTAATTGCGTTGCGCTCACTGCCCGCTTTCCAGTCGGG
AAACCTGTCGTGCCAGCTGCATTAATGAATCGGCCAACGCGCGGGGAGAGGCGGTTTGCGTATTGGGCGC
CAGGGTGGTTTTTCTTTTCACCAGTGAGACGGGCAACAGCTGATTGCCCTTCACCGCCTGGCCCTGAGAG
AGTTGCAGCAAGCGGTCCACGCTGGTTTGCCCCAGCAGGCGAAAATCCTGTTTGATGGTGGTTAACGGCG
GGATATAACATGAGCTGTCTTCGGTATCGTCGTATCCCACTACCGAGATATCCGCACCAACGCGCAGCCC
GGACTCGGTAATGGCGCGCATTGCGCCCAGCGCCATCTGATCGTTGGCAACCAGCATCGCAGTGGGAACG
ATGCCCTCATTCAGCATTTGCATGGTTTGTTGAAAACCGGACATGGCACTCCAGTCGCCTTCCCGTTCCG
CTATCGGCTGAATTTGATTGCGAGTGAGATATTTATGCCAGCCAGCCAGACGCAGACGCGCCGAGACAGA
ACTTAATGGGCCCGCTAACAGCGCGATTTGCTGGTGACCCAATGCGACCAGATGCTCCACGCCCAGTCGC
GTACCGTCTTCATGGGAGAAAATAATACTGTTGATGGGTGTCTGGTCAGAGACATCAAGAAATAACGCCG
GAACATTAGTGCAGGCAGCTTCCACAGCAATGGCATCCTGGTCATCCAGCGGATAGTTAATGATCAGCCC
ACTGACGCGTTGCGCGAGAAGATTGTGCACCGCCGCTTTACAGGCTTCGACGCCGCTTCGTTCTACCATC
GACACCACCACGCTGGCACCCAGTTGATCGGCGCGAGATTTAATCGCCGCGACAATTTGCGACGGCGCGT
GCAGGGCCAGACTGGAGGTGGCAACGCCAATCAGCAACGACTGTTTGCCCGCCAGTTGTTGTGCCACGCG
GTTGGGAATGTAATTCAGCTCCGCCATCGCCGCTTCCACTTTTTCCCGCGTTTTCGCAGAAACGTGGCTG
GCCTGGTTCACCACGCGGGAAACGGTCTGATAAGAGACACCGGCATACTCTGCGACATCGTATAACGTTA
CTGGTTTCACATTCACCACCCTGAATTGACTCTCTTCCGGGCGCTATCATGCCATACCGCGAAAGGTTTT
GCGCCATTCGATGGTGTCCGGGATCTCGACGCTCTCCCTTATGCGACTCCTGCATTAGGAAGCAGCCCAG
TAGTAGGTTGAGGCCGTTGAGCACCGCCGCCGCAAGGAATGGTGCATGCAAGGAGATGGCGCCCAACAGT
CCCCCGGCCACGGGGCCTGCCACCATACCCACGCCGAAACAAGCGCTCATGAGCCCGAAGTGGCGAGCCC
GATCTTCCCCATCGGTGATGTCGGCGATATAGGCGCCAGCAACCGCACCTGTGGCGCCGGTGATGCCGGC
CACGATGCGTCCGGCGTAGAGGATCGAGATCTCGATCCCGCGAAATTAATACGACTCACTATAGGGGAAT
TGTGAGCGGATAACAATTCCCCTCTAGAAATAATTTTGTTTAACTTTAAGAAGGAGATATACCATGGGCA
GCAGCCATCATCATCATCATCACAGCAGCGGCCTGGTGCCGCGCGGCAGCCATATGCTGCCGAAACTGGT
GATCACCCACCGCGTTCATGATGAAATTCTGCAGCTGCTGGCGCCGCATTGCGAACTGATGACCAACCAG
ACCGATAGCACCCTGACCCGCGAAGAAATTCTGCGCCGTTGCCGCGATGCGCAGGCCATGATGGCGTTTA
TGCCGGATCGCGTGGATGCGGATTTTCTGCAGGCGTGCCCGGAACTGCGTGTGGTTGGCTGTGCGCTGAA
AGGCTTTGATAACTTTGATGTTGATGCGTGTACCGCCCGTGGTGTGTGGCTGACCTTTGTGCCGGATCTG
CTGACCGTGCCGACCGCGGAACTGGCGATTGGTCTGGCGGTGGGCCTGGGTCGCCATCTGCGTGCGGCGG
ATGCGTTTGTGCGCAGCGGCGAATTTCAGGGCTGGCAGCCGCAGTTTTATGGCACCGGCCTGGATAATGC
GACCGTTGGCATTCTGGGTATGGGTGCCATTGGCCTGGCGATGGCCGATCGCCTGCAGGGCTGGGGCGCC
ACCCTGCAGTATCATGCGCGCAAAGCGCTGGATACCCAGACCGAACAGCGCCTGGGCCTGCGTCAGGTGG
CGTGTAGCGAACTGTTTGCCAGCAGCGATTTTATTCTGCTGGCGCTGCCGCTGAACGCGGATACCCAGCA
CCTGGTGAATGCGGAACTGCTGGCGCTGGTTCGCCCGGGTGCCCTGCTGGTTAATCCGTGCCGTGGCAGC
GTTGTGGATGAAGCGGCGGTTCTGGCGGCGCTGGAACGTGGTCAGCTGGGTGGTTATGCGGCCGATGTGT
TTGAAATGGAAGATTGGGCGCGTGCGGATCGCCCGCGCCTGATTGATCCGGCGCTGCTGGCCCACCCGAA
CACCCTGTTTACCCCGCATATTGGCAGCGCGGTGCGCGCGGTGCGTCTGGAAATCGAACGCTGCGCCGCG
CAGAACATTATTCAGGTTCTGGCGGGTGCCCGCCCGATTAATGCGGCCAACCGTCTGCCGAAAGCGGAAC
CGGCGGCGTGCAGCTCTGGCCTGCCGGCGACCGGTGGCGGGAGCATGATGAAAGCCAAAGTGATCGATGC
AGTTTCTTTCAGTTACATCCTGCGTACCGTGGGCGATTTCCTGAGCGAAGCCAACTTTATTGTGACGAAA
GAAGGCATTCGTGTTAGTGGTATCGATCCGAGCCGCGTGGTTTTTCTGGATATCTTCCTGCCGAGCTCTT
ACTTTGAAGGCTTCGAAGTTAGCCAGGAAAAAGAAATCATCGGTTTCAAACTGGAAGATGTGAACGATAT
TCTGAAACGTGTTCTGAAAGATGATACCCTGATCCTGAGTAGCAATGAATCTAAACTGACCCTGACGTTT
GATGGTGAATTTACCCGCAGTTTTGAACTGCCGCTGATTCAGGTGGAATCTACGCAGCCGCCGAGTGTTA
ATCTGGAATTTCCGTTCAAAGCGCAGCTGCTGACCATTACGTTTGCCGATATTATCGATGAACTGAGTGA
TCTGGGCGAAGTGCTGAACATCCATAGCAAAGAAAACAAACTGTACTTCGAAGTGATCGGTGATTGCAGC
ACCGCGAAAGTTGAACTGTCTACCGATAACGGCACGCTGCTGGAAGCGTCTGGTGCCGATGTGTCTAGTA
GCTATGGCATGGAATACGTTGCAAATACCACGAAAATGCGTCGCGCGAGCGATTCTATGGAACTGTACTT
CGGTAGCCAGATTCCGCTGAAACTGCGTTTTAAACTGCCGCAGGAAGGCTACGGTGATTTCTACATCGCA
CCGCGCGCGGACGGCGGTGGCGGTAGCCTGGTGCCGCGCGGCAGCGGCGGTGGTGGCTCTATGTCTAAAG
TAGTGTATGTGTCACATGATGGAACGCGTCGCGAACTGGATGTGGCGGATGGCGTCAGCCTGATGCAGGC
TGCAGTCTCCAATGGTATCTACGATATTGTCGGTGATTGTGGCGGCAGCGCCAGCTGTGCCACCTGCCAT
GTCTATGTGAACGAAGCGTTCACGGACAAGGTGCCCGCCGCCAACGAGCGGGAAATCGGCATGCTGGAGA
GCGTCACGGCCGAACTGAAGCCGAACAGCAGGCTCAGCTGCCAGATCATCATGACGCCCGAGCTGGATGG
CATCGTGGTCGATGTTCCCGATAGGCAATGGTAAGTTTAAACGGATCCGGCTGCTAACAAAGCCCGAAAG
GAAGCTGAGTTGGCTGCTGCCACCGCTGAGCAATAACTAGCATAACCCCTTGGGGCCTCTAAACGGGTCT
TGAGGGGTTTTTTGCTGAAAGGAGGAACTATATCCGGATATCCCGCAAGAGGCCCGGCAGTACCGGCATA
ACCAAGCCTATGCCTACAGCATCCAGGGTGACGGTGCCGAGGATGACGATGAGCGCATTGTTAGATTTCA
TACACGGTGCCTGACTGCGTTAGCAATTTAACTGTGATAAACTACCGCATTAAAGCTTATCGATGATAAG
CTGTCAAACATGAGAA
Features (pLannotate 1.2.2; 24 found; start..end, strand, type, name):
    104..208     +  promoter       AmpR promoter: bla
    209..1069    +  CDS            AmpR: β-lactamase; bla; confers resistance to ampicillin, carbenicillin, and related antibiotics
   1240..1828    +  rep_origin     ori: high-copy-number ColE1/pMB1/pBR322/pUC origin of replication
   2014..2153    -  misc_feature   bom: basis of mobility region from pBR322
   2255..2446    -  CDS            rop: Rop protein, which maintains plasmids at low copy number; rop
   2463..2843    +  CDS            YPB1_ECOLX: Protein predicted: Swiss-Prot protein existence level 4. From Escherichia coli.
   3085..3709    -  CDS            TcR (fragment): tetracycline efflux protein; tet; confers resistance to tetracycline
   3724..3745    -  protein_bind   CAP binding site: CAP binding activates transcription in the presence of cAMP. E. coli catabolite activator protein
   3758..4840    -  CDS            lacI: lac repressor; lacI; The lac repressor binds to the lac operator to inhibit transcription in E. coli. This inhibition can be relieved by adding lactose or isopropyl-β-D-thiogalactopyranoside (IPTG).
   4841..4918    -  promoter       lacI promoter: lacI
   4926..5205    -  CDS            TcR (fragment): tetracycline efflux protein; tet; confers resistance to tetracycline
   5227..5245    +  promoter       T7 promoter: promoter for bacteriophage T7 RNA polymerase
   5246..5270    +  protein_bind   lac operator: The lac repressor binds to the lac operator to inhibit transcription in E. coli. This inhibition can be relieved by adding lactose or isopropyl-β-D-thiogalactopyranoside (IPTG). lac repressor encoded by lacI
   5285..5307    +  RBS            RBS: efficient ribosome binding site from bacteriophage T7 gene 10 (Olins and Rangwala, 1989)
   5326..5342    +  CDS            capTEV™ (fragment): composite tag for in vivo biotinylation, TEV protease cleavage, and 6xHis tagging
   5353..5370    +  CDS            thrombin site: thrombin recognition and cleavage site
   5374..6381    +  CDS            ptxD: PTXD_PSEST - Experimental evidence at protein level: Swiss-Prot protein existence level 1. Catalyzes phosphite (phosphonate) oxidation. From Pseudomonas stutzeri (Pseudomonas perfectomarina).
   6418..7152    +  CDS            pcn2: PCNA2_SACS2 - Also known as pcnA-2. Experimental evidence at protein level: Swiss-Prot protein existence level 1. One of the sliding clamp subunits that acts as a moving platform for DNA processing. Responsible for tethering the catalytic subunit of DNA polymerase to DNA during high-speed replication. Heterotrimer stimulates the Holliday junction resolvase Hjc. DNA polymerase I, DNA ligase and the flap endonuclease may be constitutively associated with the PCNA heterotrimer forming a scanning complex able to couple DNA synthesis and Okazaki fragment maturation. From Saccharolobus solfataricus
   7168..7185    +  CDS            thrombin site: thrombin recognition and cleavage site
   7201..7521    +  CDS            camB: PUTX_PSEPU - Experimental evidence at protein level: Swiss-Prot protein existence level 1. The oxidation of camphor by cytochrome P450-CAM requires the participation of a flavoprotein, putidaredoxin reductase, and an iron- sulfur protein, putidaredoxin, to mediate the transfer of electrons from NADH to P450 for oxygen activation. From Pseudomonas putida (Arthrobacter siderocapsulatus).
   7540..7589    +  CDS            SET1 (fragment): solubility-enhancement tag derived from T7 phage gene 10B
   7597..7644    +  terminator     T7 terminator: transcription terminator for bacteriophage T7 RNA polymerase
   7667..7771    -  CDS            TcR (fragment): tetracycline efflux protein; tet; confers resistance to tetracycline
   7819..7847    -  promoter       tet promoter: E. coli promoter for tetracycline efflux protein gene
