[The description below was written by a language model from this plasmid's Addgene catalogue record and pLannotate feature annotations shown in this document.]
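Description:
pPD2cX is a bacterial expression plasmid built on the Novagen pET-15b(+) backbone, in which a SapI recognition site has been removed by mutation. It is roughly 7.85 kb and is propagated in E. coli under ampicillin selection (β-lactamase with its own promoter). Replication runs from a pBR322-type origin accompanied by the bom region and the rop gene, consistent with the low copy number listed in the record. Fragments of the tetracycline resistance gene and its promoter are leftover pBR322 sequence and are not functional markers. The backbone also carries lacI with its own promoter.

The payload is a single tripartite fusion protein cloned between NdeI and BamHI and transcribed from a T7 promoter with an adjacent lac operator, a T7 gene 10 ribosome binding site and a T7 terminator. Expression therefore needs a host supplying T7 RNA polymerase and is inducible with IPTG. The reading frame begins with the backbone's N-terminal His6 tag and a thrombin cleavage site. These are followed by Pseudomonas stutzeri phosphite dehydrogenase (ptxD, carrying E175A/A176R), the PCNA2 sliding clamp subunit from Sulfolobus (Saccharolobus) solfataricus with an L171C substitution, a second annotated thrombin site, and Pseudomonas putida putidaredoxin (camB, C73S/C85S). Small hits annotated as capTEV and SET1 fragments are probably just the His tag and backbone sequence.

Putidaredoxin is the iron-sulfur protein that passes electrons to cytochrome P450cam. PCNA2 is one subunit of a heterotrimeric clamp, so it can act as an assembly module. According to the associated publication title, the construct belongs to work on supramolecular protein assembly that immobilises a P450 monooxygenase system as a water-insoluble gel. The record does not state the specific roles of the individual mutations.
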