Addgene plasmid #86968: pPD2cX
Purpose: Expresses PCNA2 variant (L171C) fused phosphite dehydrogenase and putidaredoxin in E. coli
Depositing lab: Teruyuki Nagamune. Depositing organization: The University of Tokyo. Publication: Supramolecular protein assembly supports immobilization of a cytochrome P450 monooxygenase system as water-insoluble gel. Tan CY, Hirakawa H, Nagamune T. Sci Rep. 2015 Mar 3;5:8648. doi: 10.1038/srep08648. PubMed 25733255.
Backbone
  Vector backbone: pET-15b(+)
  Backbone manufacturer: Novagen
  Backbone size w/o insert (bp): 5700
  Total vector size (bp): 7851
  Modifications to backbone: A SapI recognition site (GAAGAGC) was modified to GTTGAGC
  Vector type: Bacterial Expression
Growth in bacteria
  Bacterial resistance: Ampicillin, 100 μg/mL
  Growth temperature: 37°C
  Growth strain: DH5alpha
  Growth instructions: Supplement with 1% glucose is recommended to suppress leaky expression
  Copy number: Low Copy
Gene/Insert
  Gene/Insert name: PCNA2 variant (L171C) fused to phosphite dehydrogenase and putidaredoxin (alt name: PTDH-PCNA2L171C-PdX)
  Species: Synthetic; Pseudomonas; Sulfolobus
  Insert size (bp): 2151
  Mutation: E175A/A176R in PTDH, C73S/C85S in PdX, L171C in PCNA2
  GenBank ID: BAA00414.1 WP_010923178.1
  Promoter: T7 promoter
  Tag / fusion protein: His6 tag (N terminal on backbone)
  Cloning method: Restriction Enzyme; 5′ cloning site NdeI (not destroyed); 3′ cloning site BamHI (not destroyed)
  Sequencing primers: 5′ T7; 3′ T7 Terminal
Resource information
  A portion of this plasmid was derived from a plasmid made by: Masahiro Goto, Kyushu University
Terms and licenses: Academic/Nonprofit Terms; Industry Terms: Not Available to Industry
How to cite: pPD2cX was a gift from Teruyuki Nagamune (Addgene plasmid # 86968 ; http://n2t.net/addgene:86968 ; RRID:Addgene_86968)
